Addgene plasmid #158905: JGI_018071
Purpose: Hydrocarbon Structures for Fuels and Chemicals
Depositing lab: Joint Genome Institute.
Backbone
  Vector backbone: pET28b
  Vector type: Synthetic Biology
Growth in bacteria
  Bacterial resistance: Kanamycin, 50 μg/mL
  Growth temperature: 37°C
  Growth strain: Top10
  Copy number: High Copy
Gene/Insert
  Gene/Insert name: WP_106091803_1 (alt name: Batch220B_p039)
  Species: Synthetic
  Cloning method: Gibson Cloning
Terms and licenses: Academic/Nonprofit Terms; Industry Terms: Not Available to Industry
Depositor comments: pET28b_NdeIXhoI vector with WP_106091803_1 insert, JGI ICE Registry: https://registry.jgi.doe.gov/entry/18071
How to cite: JGI_018071 was a gift from Joint Genome Institute (Addgene plasmid # 158905 ; http://n2t.net/addgene:158905 ; RRID:Addgene_158905)
