[The description below was written by a language model from this plasmid's Addgene catalogue record and pLannotate feature annotations shown in this document.]
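Description:
JGI_018071 is a bacterial expression plasmid built on pET28b, with a synthetic open reading frame named WP_106091803_1 inserted by Gibson assembly into the NdeI/XhoI-opened vector. It is propagated in E. coli under kanamycin selection through the aph(3')-Ia KanR gene and replicates from a ColE1/pMB1-type origin. The catalogue lists it as high copy, although the pBR322-derived bom and rop elements are also annotated and rop normally moderates copy number. An f1 origin is present as well. The short TcR fragments and the predicted YPB1 reading frame appear to be backbone remnants from pBR322 rather than functional parts.

The payload sits in a standard T7lac expression cassette: a T7 promoter followed by a lac operator, the T7 gene 10 ribosome binding site and a T7 terminator, with lacI and its promoter carried on the plasmid. Transcription therefore requires a host supplying T7 RNA polymerase and is inducible with IPTG. Upstream of the insert, the annotation picks up a histidine-tag fragment and a thrombin cleavage site, consistent with the pET28 N-terminal His tag. A second His-tag fragment lies downstream, but the record does not show whether it is translated, since that depends on whether the insert has its own stop codon.

The roughly 1 kb coding region matches OleA by similarity to the Xanthomonas campestris enzyme, which performs a non-decarboxylative head-to-head Claisen condensation of two fatty acyl-CoA molecules in olefin biosynthesis. The source organism of this homologue is not stated. This fits the stated purpose of exploring hydrocarbon structures for fuels and chemicals, probably through recombinant production and purification of the enzyme.
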