Features (pLannotate 1.2.2; 21 found; start..end, strand, type, name):
     14..38      +  protein_bind   lac operator: The lac repressor binds to the lac operator to inhibit transcription in E. coli. This inhibition can be relieved by adding lactose or isopropyl-β-D-thiogalactopyranoside (IPTG). lac repressor encoded by lacI
     53..75      +  RBS            RBS: efficient ribosome binding site from bacteriophage T7 gene 10 (Olins and Rangwala, 1989)
     94..110     +  CDS            capTEV™ (fragment): composite tag for in vivo biotinylation, TEV protease cleavage, and 6xHis tagging
    121..138     +  CDS            thrombin site: thrombin recognition and cleavage site
    142..1155    +  CDS            oleA: OLEA_XANCP - Experimental evidence at protein level: Swiss-Prot protein existence level 1. Involved in olefin biosynthesis (PubMed:21266575, PubMed:22524624, PubMed:27815501, PubMed:28223313). Catalyzes a non- decarboxylative head-to-head Claisen condensation of two acyl-CoA molecules, generating an (R)-2-alkyl-3-oxoalkanoate (PubMed:21266575, PubMed:22524624, PubMed:27815501). Is active with fatty acyl-CoA substrates that ranged from C(8) to C(16) in length, and is the most active with palmitoyl-CoA and myristoyl-CoA (PubMed:21266575). From Xanthomonas campestris pv. campestris (strain ATCC 3
   1165..1182    +  CDS            9xHis (fragment): 9xHis affinity tag
   1192..1241    +  CDS            SET1 (fragment): solubility-enhancement tag derived from T7 phage gene 10B
   1249..1296    +  terminator     T7 terminator: transcription terminator for bacteriophage T7 RNA polymerase
   1333..1761    +  rep_origin     f1 ori (sequence partly withheld): f1 bacteriophage origin of replication; arrow indicates direction of (+) strand synthesis
   1814..1871    +  promoter       AmpR promoter (fragment): bla
   1880..2695    -  CDS            KanR: aminoglycoside phosphotransferase; aph(3')-Ia; confers resistance to kanamycin in bacteria or G418 (Geneticin®) in eukaryotes
   2817..3405    +  rep_origin     ori: high-copy-number ColE1/pMB1/pBR322/pUC origin of replication
   3591..3730    -  misc_feature   bom: basis of mobility region from pBR322
   3832..4023    -  CDS            rop: Rop protein, which maintains plasmids at low copy number; rop
   4040..4420    +  CDS            YPB1_ECOLX: Protein predicted: Swiss-Prot protein existence level 4. From Escherichia coli.
   4492..4783    -  CDS            TcR (fragment): tetracycline efflux protein; tet; confers resistance to tetracycline
   4798..4819    -  protein_bind   CAP binding site: CAP binding activates transcription in the presence of cAMP. E. coli catabolite activator protein
   4832..5914    -  CDS            lacI: lac repressor; lacI; The lac repressor binds to the lac operator to inhibit transcription in E. coli. This inhibition can be relieved by adding lactose or isopropyl-β-D-thiogalactopyranoside (IPTG).
   5915..5992    -  promoter       lacI promoter: lacI
   6000..6279    -  CDS            TcR (fragment): tetracycline efflux protein; tet; confers resistance to tetracycline
   6301..13      +  promoter       T7 promoter (across the origin): promoter for bacteriophage T7 RNA polymerase
>Addgene plasmid #158905 | JGI_018071 | addgene full sequence | sequence record 316002 | Addgene NGS Result
GACTCACTATAGGGGAATTGTGAGCGGATAACAATTCCCCTCTAGAAATAATTTTGTTTAACTTTAAGAA
GGAGATATACCATGGGCAGCAGCCATCATCATCATCATCACAGCAGCGGCCTGGTGCCGCGCGGCAGCCA
TATGCGCTTCGACCACGTGAGTATTTGCTCAGTCGCGCACGTGGATGCACCAGATCGTGTGACTAGTGCA
GAGCTGGAGCGCAGACTGGCAGGCACAATGAAACGTCTTCATGTTCCAACAGGCCTGCTGGAGTCTCTGA
CTGGTATTACGGCACGCAGAATGTGGCCTGAAGGGACCCAGCCGAGTGATGCAGCAACTCTTGCAGCTTC
ACGAGCTCTGGCTGCAGCAGATTTAGATCCACAGCGTGTCGGCGCGTTGATTAATACTAGTGTCTGCCGT
GATTATGTGGAACCAAGTACCGCTTGCCTTGTACATGCAAAGTTAGGCTTAGCGCCCACTTGCATTAACT
TCGATGTGGGAAATGCGTGTTTAGGTTTTCTGAACGGGATGGAGATCATTGGGAATATGATCGAACGGGG
TCAATTAGACTATGGTCTGGTAGTTGATGGAGAATCATCTCGATACGTAGTGGATCAGACGATTGCGCGC
CTCTCTTCCGATACAGCTGATCAGGCGGCCTTCTGGGCGAATTTCGCGACGTTAACCCTGGGCAGCGCGG
GCGTTGCAATGGTGCTGACGCGCAGTGATCTGGCGCCAAATGGTCATAGATTTTTAGGTGGTGTGACGGT
AGCAGCGACGGAACACAGTGATCTATGTAGGGGCCAGGTGGACCGTATGGAGACCAATAGTGGCGATCTG
TTGAATACCGGCTTAGAACTGGCACAGCGCACCTGGGCTGCTGCGCAACGTGAACTGGGTTGGTCACCGG
GGAGCCTGGACGAGTACGTAATTCATCAGGTCTCTAAAGTCCATACGGACAAATTTCGTGCGGCATTTGA
AATTGACCCCCAGCGGTTGCTCGCAACGTATCCCGAATATGGGAACGTTGGTCCCGCTGGCGTTCCGCTG
GTACTGAGCAAAGCGGCCGAATTAGGTAGACTGCGCGCTGGCGATAGAGTGGCGCTGATGGGGATTGGTT
CGGGCCTCAATTGTGCAATGGCAGAGGTGGTGTGGTAGCTCGAGCACCACCACCACCACCACTGAGATCC
GGCTGCTAACAAAGCCCGAAAGGAAGCTGAGTTGGCTGCTGCCACCGCTGAGCAATAACTAGCATAACCC
CTTGGGGCCTCTAAACGGGTCTTGAGGGGTTTTTTGCTGAAAGGAGGAACTATATCCGGATTGGCGAATG
GG
[124 nt withheld, positions 1333-1456]
C
[91 nt withheld, positions 1458-1548]
A
[49 nt withheld, positions 1550-1598]
CCTTTGACGTTGGAGTCCACGTTCTTT
[37 nt withheld, positions 1626-1662]
ACCCTATCTCGGTCTATTCTTTTGATTTATAAGGGATTTTGCCGATTTCGGCCTATTGGTTAAAAAATGA
GCTGATTTAACAAAAATTTAACGCGAATTTTAACAAAATATTAACGCTTACAATTTAGGTGGCACTTTTC
GGGGAAATGTGCGCGGAACCCCTATTTGTTTATTTTTCTAAATACATTCAAATATGTATCCGCTCATGAA
TTAATTCTTAGAAAAACTCATCGAGCATCAAATGAAACTGCAATTTATTCATATCAGGATTATCAATACC
ATATTTTTGAAAAAGCCGTTTCTGTAATGAAGGAGAAAACTCACCGAGGCAGTTCCATAGGATGGCAAGA
TCCTGGTATCGGTCTGCGATTCCGACTCGTCCAACATCAATACAACCTATTAATTTCCCCTCGTCAAAAA
TAAGGTTATCAAGTGAGAAATCACCATGAGTGACGACTGAATCCGGTGAGAATGGCAAAAGTTTATGCAT
TTCTTTCCAGACTTGTTCAACAGGCCAGCCATTACGCTCGTCATCAAAATCACTCGCATCAACCAAACCG
TTATTCATTCGTGATTGCGCCTGAGCGAGACGAAATACGCGATCGCTGTTAAAAGGACAATTACAAACAG
GAATCGAATGCAACCGGCGCAGGAACACTGCCAGCGCATCAACAATATTTTCACCTGAATCAGGATATTC
TTCTAATACCTGGAATGCTGTTTTCCCGGGGATCGCAGTGGTGAGTAACCATGCATCATCAGGAGTACGG
ATAAAATGCTTGATGGTCGGAAGAGGCATAAATTCCGTCAGCCAGTTTAGTCTGACCATCTCATCTGTAA
CATCATTGGCAACGCTACCTTTGCCATGTTTCAGAAACAACTCTGGCGCATCGGGCTTCCCATACAATCG
ATAGATTGTCGCACCTGATTGCCCGACATTATCGCGAGCCCATTTATACCCATATAAATCAGCATCCATG
TTGGAATTTAATCGCGGCCTAGAGCAAGACGTTTCCCGTTGAATATGGCTCATAACACCCCTTGTATTAC
TGTTTATGTAAGCAGACAGTTTTATTGTTCATGACCAAAATCCCTTAACGTGAGTTTTCGTTCCACTGAG
CGTCAGACCCCGTAGAAAAGATCAAAGGATCTTCTTGAGATCCTTTTTTTCTGCGCGTAATCTGCTGCTT
GCAAACAAAAAAACCACCGCTACCAGCGGTGGTTTGTTTGCCGGATCAAGAGCTACCAACTCTTTTTCCG
AAGGTAACTGGCTTCAGCAGAGCGCAGATACCAAATACTGTCCTTCTAGTGTAGCCGTAGTTAGGCCACC
ACTTCAAGAACTCTGTAGCACCGCCTACATACCTCGCTCTGCTAATCCTGTTACCAGTGGCTGCTGCCAG
TGGCGATAAGTCGTGTCTTACCGGGTTGGACTCAAGACGATAGTTACCGGATAAGGCGCAGCGGTCGGGC
TGAACGGGGGGTTCGTGCACACAGCCCAGCTTGGAGCGAACGACCTACACCGAACTGAGATACCTACAGC
GTGAGCTATGAGAAAGCGCCACGCTTCCCGAAGGGAGAAAGGCGGACAGGTATCCGGTAAGCGGCAGGGT
CGGAACAGGAGAGCGCACGAGGGAGCTTCCAGGGGGAAACGCCTGGTATCTTTATAGTCCTGTCGGGTTT
CGCCACCTCTGACTTGAGCGTCGATTTTTGTGATGCTCGTCAGGGGGGCGGAGCCTATGGAAAAACGCCA
GCAACGCGGCCTTTTTACGGTTCCTGGCCTTTTGCTGGCCTTTTGCTCACATGTTCTTTCCTGCGTTATC
CCCTGATTCTGTGGATAACCGTATTACCGCCTTTGAGTGAGCTGATACCGCTCGCCGCAGCCGAACGACC
GAGCGCAGCGAGTCAGTGAGCGAGGAAGCGGAAGAGCGCCTGATGCGGTATTTTCTCCTTACGCATCTGT
GCGGTATTTCACACCGCAATGGTGCACTCTCAGTACAATCTGCTCTGATGCCGCATAGTTAAGCCAGTAT
ACACTCCGCTATCGCTACGTGACTGGGTCATGGCTGCGCCCCGACACCCGCCAACACCCGCTGACGCGCC
CTGACGGGCTTGTCTGCTCCCGGCATCCGCTTACAGACAAGCTGTGACCGTCTCCGGGAGCTGCATGTGT
CAGAGGTTTTCACCGTCATCACCGAAACGCGCGAGGCAGCTGCGGTAAAGCTCATCAGCGTGGTCGTGAA
GCGATTCACAGATGTCTGCCTGTTCATCCGCGTCCAGCTCGTTGAGTTTCTCCAGAAGCGTTAATGTCTG
GCTTCTGATAAAGCGGGCCATGTTAAGGGCGGTTTTTTCCTGTTTGGTCACTGATGCCTCCGTGTAAGGG
GGATTTCTGTTCATGGGGGTAATGATACCGATGAAACGAGAGAGGATGCTCACGATACGGGTTACTGATG
ATGAACATGCCCGGTTACTGGAACGTTGTGAGGGTAAACAACTGGCGGTATGGATGCGGCGGGACCAGAG
AAAAATCACTCAGGGTCAATGCCAGCGCTTCGTTAATACAGATGTAGGTGTTCCACAGGGTAGCCAGCAG
CATCCTGCGATGCAGATCCGGAACATAATGGTGCAGGGCGCTGACTTCCGCGTTTCCAGACTTTACGAAA
CACGGAAACCGAAGACCATTCATGTTGTTGCTCAGGTCGCAGACGTTTTGCAGCAGCAGTCGCTTCACGT
TCGCTCGCGTATCGGTGATTCATTCTGCTAACCAGTAAGGCAACCCCGCCAGCCTAGCCGGGTCCTCAAC
GACAGGAGCACGATCATGCGCACCCGTGGGGCCGCCATGCCGGCGATAATGGCCTGCTTCTCGCCGAAAC
GTTTGGTGGCGGGACCAGTGACGAAGGCTTGAGCGAGGGCGTGCAAGATTCCGAATACCGCAAGCGACAG
GCCGATCATCGTCGCGCTCCAGCGAAAGCGGTCCTCGCCGAAAATGACCCAGAGCGCTGCCGGCACCTGT
CCTACGAGTTGCATGATAAAGAAGACAGTCATAAGTGCGGCGACGATAGTCATGCCCCGCGCCCACCGGA
AGGAGCTGACTGGGTTGAAGGCTCTCAAGGGCATCGGTCGAGATCCCGGTGCCTAATGAGTGAGCTAACT
TACATTAATTGCGTTGCGCTCACTGCCCGCTTTCCAGTCGGGAAACCTGTCGTGCCAGCTGCATTAATGA
ATCGGCCAACGCGCGGGGAGAGGCGGTTTGCGTATTGGGCGCCAGGGTGGTTTTTCTTTTCACCAGTGAG
ACGGGCAACAGCTGATTGCCCTTCACCGCCTGGCCCTGAGAGAGTTGCAGCAAGCGGTCCACGCTGGTTT
GCCCCAGCAGGCGAAAATCCTGTTTGATGGTGGTTAACGGCGGGATATAACATGAGCTGTCTTCGGTATC
GTCGTATCCCACTACCGAGATATCCGCACCAACGCGCAGCCCGGACTCGGTAATGGCGCGCATTGCGCCC
AGCGCCATCTGATCGTTGGCAACCAGCATCGCAGTGGGAACGATGCCCTCATTCAGCATTTGCATGGTTT
GTTGAAAACCGGACATGGCACTCCAGTCGCCTTCCCGTTCCGCTATCGGCTGAATTTGATTGCGAGTGAG
ATATTTATGCCAGCCAGCCAGACGCAGACGCGCCGAGACAGAACTTAATGGGCCCGCTAACAGCGCGATT
TGCTGGTGACCCAATGCGACCAGATGCTCCACGCCCAGTCGCGTACCGTCTTCATGGGAGAAAATAATAC
TGTTGATGGGTGTCTGGTCAGAGACATCAAGAAATAACGCCGGAACATTAGTGCAGGCAGCTTCCACAGC
AATGGCATCCTGGTCATCCAGCGGATAGTTAATGATCAGCCCACTGACGCGTTGCGCGAGAAGATTGTGC
ACCGCCGCTTTACAGGCTTCGACGCCGCTTCGTTCTACCATCGACACCACCACGCTGGCACCCAGTTGAT
CGGCGCGAGATTTAATCGCCGCGACAATTTGCGACGGCGCGTGCAGGGCCAGACTGGAGGTGGCAACGCC
AATCAGCAACGACTGTTTGCCCGCCAGTTGTTGTGCCACGCGGTTGGGAATGTAATTCAGCTCCGCCATC
GCCGCTTCCACTTTTTCCCGCGTTTTCGCAGAAACGTGGCTGGCCTGGTTCACCACGCGGGAAACGGTCT
GATAAGAGACACCGGCATACTCTGCGACATCGTATAACGTTACTGGTTTCACATTCACCACCCTGAATTG
ACTCTCTTCCGGGCGCTATCATGCCATACCGCGAAAGGTTTTGCGCCATTCGATGGTGTCCGGGATCTCG
ACGCTCTCCCTTATGCGACTCCTGCATTAGGAAGCAGCCCAGTAGTAGGTTGAGGCCGTTGAGCACCGCC
GCCGCAAGGAATGGTGCATGCAAGGAGATGGCGCCCAACAGTCCCCCGGCCACGGGGCCTGCCACCATAC
CCACGCCGAAACAAGCGCTCATGAGCCCGAAGTGGCGAGCCCGATCTTCCCCATCGGTGATGTCGGCGAT
ATAGGCGCCAGCAACCGCACCTGTGGCGCCGGTGATGCCGGCCACGATGCGTCCGGCGTAGAGGATCGAG
ATCTCGATCCCGCGAAATTAATAC
